Addgene plasmid #101279: pCS2.0 Tag-RFP-T-UtrCH
Purpose: Life imaging pCS2.0 Tag-RFP-T_UtrCH
Depositing lab: Alpha Yap. Publication: Cortical F-actin stabilization generates apical-lateral patterns of junctional contractility that integrate cells into epithelia. Wu SK, Gomez GA, Michael M, Verma S, Cox HL, Lefevre JG, Parton RG, Hamilton NA, Neufeld Z, Yap AS. Nat Cell Biol. 2014 Feb;16(2):167-78. doi: 10.1038/ncb2900. Epub 2014 Jan 12. PubMed 24413434.
Backbone
  Vector backbone: pCS2.0
  Vector type: Mammalian Expression
Growth in bacteria
  Bacterial resistance: Ampicillin, 100 μg/mL
  Growth temperature: 37°C
  Growth strain: DH5alpha
  Copy number: Unknown
Gene/Insert
  Gene/Insert name: Utrophin
  Species: H. sapiens (human)
  Entrez Gene: UTRN (a.k.a. DMDL, DRP, DRP1)
  Tag / fusion protein: TagRFP-T (N terminal on insert)
  Cloning method: Unknown
  Sequencing primers: 5′ Unknown
Terms and licenses: Academic/Nonprofit Terms; Industry Terms: Not Available to Industry
How to cite: pCS2.0 Tag-RFP-T-UtrCH was a gift from Alpha Yap (Addgene plasmid # 101279 ; http://n2t.net/addgene:101279 ; RRID:Addgene_101279)
