[The description below was written by a language model from this plasmid's Addgene catalogue record and pLannotate feature annotations shown in this document.]
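Description:
pCS2.0 Tag-RFP-T-UtrCH is a mammalian expression plasmid of about 5.6 kb, built on the pCS2 backbone, that encodes a red fluorescent probe for filamentous actin. It is propagated in E. coli using a high-copy ColE1/pUC-type origin and selected with ampicillin through the β-lactamase (AmpR) gene and its own promoter. The backbone also carries an f1 phage origin, along with remnants of a lac promoter/operator region and fragments of lacZα and lacI that have no role in expressing the insert.

The payload is a single open reading frame in which TagRFP-T, a constitutively fluorescent red protein derived from Entacmaea quadricolor, is fused to the N-terminus of a fragment of human utrophin (UTRN). The annotated utrophin segment is roughly 780 bp, and the "UtrCH" in the name points to the calponin-homology, actin-binding region of the protein rather than the full-length gene. Transcription in mammalian cells is driven by the simian cytomegalovirus IE94 enhancer/promoter, with an SV40 polyadenylation signal annotated downstream of the insert (on the reverse strand in the automated table). An SP6 promoter lies between the CMV promoter and the coding sequence, an arrangement characteristic of pCS2 vectors that would allow in vitro synthesis of sense RNA, although the record does not mention that use. T7 and T3 promoters sit downstream in the opposite orientation, next to a residual multiple cloning site.

The stated purpose is live imaging. The associated work concerns cortical F-actin and junctional contractility in epithelia, consistent with using the fusion to visualise actin filaments in living cells.
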