Features (pLannotate 1.2.2; 17 found; start..end, strand, type, name):
     16..993     +  promoter       CMV IE94 promoter: enhancer/promoter region of simian cytomegalovirus major immediate early transcription unit IE94
   1028..1046    +  promoter       SP6 promoter: promoter for bacteriophage SP6 RNA polymerase
   1085..1816    +  CDS            TagRFP-T: TagRFP-T is a basic (constitutively fluorescent) red fluorescent protein published in 2008, derived from Entacmaea quadricolor. It has low acid sensitivity.
   1826..2608    +  CDS            UTRN (fragment): UTRN_HUMAN - Also known as DMDL, DRP1. Experimental evidence at protein level: Swiss-Prot protein existence level 1. May play a role in anchoring the cytoskeleton to the plasma membrane. From Homo sapiens (Human).
   2612..2640    +  misc_feature   MCS (fragment): multiple cloning site
   2646..2663    -  promoter       T7 promoter (fragment): promoter for bacteriophage T7 RNA polymerase
   2668..2802    -  polyA_signal   SV40 poly(A) signal: SV40 polyadenylation signal
   2915..2933    -  promoter       T3 promoter: promoter for bacteriophage T3 RNA polymerase
   2978..2994    -  protein_bind   lac operator: The lac repressor binds to the lac operator to inhibit transcription in E. coli. This inhibition can be relieved by adding lactose or isopropyl-β-D-thiogalactopyranoside (IPTG). lac repressor encoded by lacI
   3002..3032    -  promoter       lac promoter: promoter for the E. coli lac operon
   3047..3068    -  protein_bind   CAP binding site: CAP binding activates transcription in the presence of cAMP. E. coli catabolite activator protein
   3081..3173    -  CDS            lacI (fragment): lac repressor; lacI; The lac repressor binds to the lac operator to inhibit transcription in E. coli. This inhibition can be relieved by adding lactose or isopropyl-β-D-thiogalactopyranoside (IPTG).
   3356..3944    -  rep_origin     ori: high-copy-number ColE1/pMB1/pBR322/pUC origin of replication
   4115..4975    -  CDS            AmpR: β-lactamase; bla; confers resistance to ampicillin, carbenicillin, and related antibiotics
   4976..5080    -  promoter       AmpR promoter: bla
   5133..5561    -  rep_origin     f1 ori (sequence partly withheld): f1 bacteriophage origin of replication; arrow indicates direction of (+) strand synthesis
   5566..9       -  CDS            lacZα (fragment) (across the origin): LacZα fragment of β-galactosidase; lacZ fragment
>Addgene plasmid #101279 | pCS2.0 Tag-RFP-T-UtrCH | addgene full sequence | sequence record 197072 | Addgene NGS Result
TTACGCCAGTCGACCGCCAATTCAATATGGCGTATATGGACTCATGCCAATTCAATATGGTGGATCTGGA
CCTGTGCCAATTCAATATGGCGTATATGGACTCGTGCCAATTCAATATGGTGGATCTGGACCCCAGCCAA
TTCAATATGGCGGACTTGGCACCATGCCAATTCAATATGGCGGACCTGGCACTGTGCCAACTGGGGAGGG
GTCTACTTGGCACGGTGCCAAGTTTGAGGAGGGGTCTTGGCCCTGTGCCAAGTCCGCCATATTGAATTGG
CATGGTGCCAATAATGGCGGCCATATTGGCTATATGCCAGGATCAATATATAGGCAATATCCAATATGGC
CCTATGCCAATATGGCTATTGGCCAGGTTCAATACTATGTATTGGCCCTATGCCATATAGTATTCCATAT
ATGGGTTTTCCTATTGACGTAGATAGCCCCTCCCAATGGGCGGTCCCATATACCATATATGGGGCTTCCT
AATACCGCCCATAGCCACTCCCCCATTGACGTCAATGGTCTCTATATATGGTCTTTCCTATTGACGTCAT
ATGGGCGGTCCTATTGACGTATATGGCGCCTCCCCCATTGACGTCAATTACGGTAAATGGCCCGCCTGGC
TCAATGCCCATTGACGTCAATAGGACCACCCACCATTGACGTCAATGGGATGGCTCATTGCCCATTCATA
TCCGTTCTCACGCCCCCTATTGACGTCAATGACGGTAAATGGCCCACTTGGCAGTACATCAATATCTATT
AATAGTAACTTGGCAAGTACATTACTATTGGAAGTACGCCAGGGTACATTGGCAGTACTCCCATTGACGT
CAATGGCGGTAAATGGCCCGCGATGGCTGCCAAGTACATCCCCATTGACGTCAATGGGGAGGGGCAATGA
CGCAAATGGGCGTTCCATTGACGTAAATGGGCGGTAGGCGTGCCTAATGGGAGGTCTATATAAGCAATGC
TCGTTTAGGGAACCGCCATTCTGCCTGGGGACGTCGGAGCAAGCTTGATTTAGGTGACACTATAGAATAC
AAGCTACTTGTTCTTTTTGCAGGATCCCGCCACCATGGTGTCTAAGGGCGAAGAGCTGATTAAGGAGAAC
ATGCACATGAAGCTGTACATGGAGGGCACCGTGAACAACCACCACTTCAAGTGCACATCCGAGGGCGAAG
GCAAGCCCTACGAGGGCACCCAGACCATGAGAATCAAGGTGGTCGAGGGCGGCCCTCTCCCCTTCGCCTT
CGACATCCTGGCTACCAGCTTCATGTACGGCAGCAGAACCTTCATCAACCACACCCAGGGCATCCCCGAC
TTCTTTAAGCAGTCCTTCCCTGAGGGCTTCACATGGGAGAGAGTCACCACATACGAAGACGGGGGCGTGC
TGACCGCTACCCAGGACACCAGCCTCCAGGACGGCTGCCTCATCTACAACGTCAAGATCAGAGGGGTGAA
CTTCCCATCCAACGGCCCTGTGATGCAGAAGAAAACACTCGGCTGGGAGGCCAACACCGAGATGCTGTAC
CCCGCTGACGGCGGCCTGGAAGGCAGAACCGACATGGCCCTGAAGCTCGTGGGCGGGGGCCACCTGATCT
GCAACTTCAAGACCACATACAGATCCAAGAAACCCGCTAAGAACCTCAAGATGCCCGGCGTCTACTATGT
GGACCACAGACTGGAAAGAATCAAGGAGGCCGACAAAGAGACCTACGTCGAGCAGCACGAGGTGGCTGTG
GCCAGATACTGCGACCTCCCTAGCAAACTGGGGCACAAACTTAATGGCATGGACGAGCTGTACAAGTCCG
GAACCATGGCCAAGTATGGAGAACATGAAGCCAGTCCTGACAATGGGCAGAACGAATTCAGTGATATCAT
TAAGTCCAGATCTGATGAACACAATGACGTACAGAAGAAAACCTTTACCAAATGGATAAATGCTCGATTT
TCAAAGAGTGGGAAACCACCCATCAATGATATGTTCACAGACCTCAAAGATGGAAGGAAGCTATTGGATC
TTCTAGAAGGCCTCACAGGAACATCACTGCCAAAGGAACGTGGTTCCACAAGGGTACATGCCTTAAATAA
CGTCAACAGAGTGCTGCAGGTTTTACATCAGAACAATGTGGAATTAGTGAATATAGGGGGAACCGACATT
GTGGATGGAAATCACAAACTGACTTTGGGGTTACTTTGGAGCATCATTTTGCACTGGCAGGTGAAAGATG
TCATGAAGGATGTCATGTCGGACCTGCAGCAGACGAACAGTGAGAAGATCCTGCTCAGCTGGGTGCGTCA
GACCACCAGGCCCTACAGCCAAGTCAACGTCCTCAACTTCACCACCAGCTGGACAGATGGACTCGCCTTT
AATGCTGTCCTCCACCGACATAAACCTGATCTCTTCAGCTGGGATAAAGTTGTCAAAATGTCACCAATTG
AGAGACTTGAACATGCCTTCAGCAAGGCTCAAACTTATTTGGGAATTGAAAAGCTGTTAGATCCTGAAGA
TGTTGCCGTTCGGCTTCCTGACAAGAAATCCATAATTATGTATTTAACATCTTTGTTTGAGGTGCTACCT
CAGCAAGTCACCATAGACTAACTCGAGCTCAAGCTTCGAATTCTGCAGTCTAGAACTATAGTGAGTCGTA
TTACGTAGATCCAGACATGATAAGATACATTGATGAGTTTGGACAAACCACAACTAGAATGCAGTGAAAA
AAATGCTTTATTTGTGAAATTTGTGATGCTATTGCTTTATTTGTAACCATTATAAGCTGCAATAAACAAG
TTAACAACAACAATTGCATTCATTTTATGTTTCAGGTTCAGGGGGAGGTGTGGGAGGTTTTTTAATTCGC
GGCCGCGGCGCCAATGCATTGGGCCCGGTACCCAGCTTTTGTTCCCTTTAGTGAGGGTTAATTGCGCGCT
TGGCGTAATCATGGTCATAGCTGTTTCCTGTGTGAAATTGTTATCCGCTCACAATTCCACACAACATACG
AGCCGGGAGCATAAAGTGTAAAGCCTGGGGTGCCTAATGAGTGAGCTAACTCACATTAATTGCGTTGCGC
TCACTGCCCGCTTTCCAGTCGGGAAACCTGTCGTGCCAGCTGCATTAATGAATCGGCCAACGCGCGGGGA
GAGGCGGTTTGCGTATTGGGCGCTCTTCCGCTTCCTCGCTCACTGACTCGCTGCGCTCGGTCGTTCGGCT
GCGGCGAGCGGTATCAGCTCACTCAAAGGCGGTAATACGGTTATCCACAGAATCAGGGGATAACGCAGGA
AAGAACATGTGAGCAAAAGGCCAGCAAAAGGCCAGGAACCGTAAAAAGGCCGCGTTGCTGGCGTTTTTCC
ATAGGCTCCGCCCCCCTGACGAGCATCACAAAAATCGACGCTCAAGTCAGAGGTGGCGAAACCCGACAGG
ACTATAAAGATACCAGGCGTTTCCCCCTGGAAGCTCCCTCGTGCGCTCTCCTGTTCCGACCCTGCCGCTT
ACCGGATACCTGTCCGCCTTTCTCCCTTCGGGAAGCGTGGCGCTTTCTCATAGCTCACGCTGTAGGTATC
TCAGTTCGGTGTAGGTCGTTCGCTCCAAGCTGGGCTGTGTGCACGAACCCCCCGTTCAGCCCGACCGCTG
CGCCTTATCCGGTAACTATCGTCTTGAGTCCAACCCGGTAAGACACGACTTATCGCCACTGGCAGCAGCC
ACTGGTAACAGGATTAGCAGAGCGAGGTATGTAGGCGGTGCTACAGAGTTCTTGAAGTGGTGGCCTAACT
ACGGCTACACTAGAAGAACAGTATTTGGTATCTGCGCTCTGCTGAAGCCAGTTACCTTCGGAAAAAGAGT
TGGTAGCTCTTGATCCGGCAAACAAACCACCGCTGGTAGCGGTGGTTTTTTTGTTTGCAAGCAGCAGATT
ACGCGCAGAAAAAAAGGATCTCAAGAAGATCCTTTGATCTTTTCTACGGGGTCTGACGCTCAGTGGAACG
AAAACTCACGTTAAGGGATTTTGGTCATGAGATTATCAAAAAGGATCTTCACCTAGATCCTTTTAAATTA
AAAATGAAGTTTTAAATCAATCTAAAGTATATATGAGTAAACTTGGTCTGACAGTTACCAATGCTTAATC
AGTGAGGCACCTATCTCAGCGATCTGTCTATTTCGTTCATCCATAGTTGCCTGACTCCCCGTCGTGTAGA
TAACTACGATACGGGAGGGCTTACCATCTGGCCCCAGTGCTGCAATGATACCGCGAGACCCACGCTCACC
GGCTCCAGATTTATCAGCAATAAACCAGCCAGCCGGAAGGGCCGAGCGCAGAAGTGGTCCTGCAACTTTA
TCCGCCTCCATCCAGTCTATTAATTGTTGCCGGGAAGCTAGAGTAAGTAGTTCGCCAGTTAATAGTTTGC
GCAACGTTGTTGCCATTGCTACAGGCATCGTGGTGTCACGCTCGTCGTTTGGTATGGCTTCATTCAGCTC
CGGTTCCCAACGATCAAGGCGAGTTACATGATCCCCCATGTTGTGCAAAAAAGCGGTTAGCTCCTTCGGT
CCTCCGATCGTTGTCAGAAGTAAGTTGGCCGCAGTGTTATCACTCATGGTTATGGCAGCACTGCATAATT
CTCTTACTGTCATGCCATCCGTAAGATGCTTTTCTGTGACTGGTGAGTACTCAACCAAGTCATTCTGAGA
ATAGTGTATGCGGCGACCGAGTTGCTCTTGCCCGGCGTCAATACGGGATAATACCGCGCCACATAGCAGA
ACTTTAAAAGTGCTCATCATTGGAAAACGTTCTTCGGGGCGAAAACTCTCAAGGATCTTACCGCTGTTGA
GATCCAGTTCGATGTAACCCACTCGTGCACCCAACTGATCTTCAGCATCTTTTACTTTCACCAGCGTTTC
TGGGTGAGCAAAAACAGGAAGGCAAAATGCCGCAAAAAAGGGAATAAGGGCGACACGGAAATGTTGAATA
CTCATACTCTTCCTTTTTCAATATTATTGAAGCATTTATCAGGGTTATTGTCTCATGAGCGGATACATAT
TTGAATGTATTTAGAAAAATAAACAAATAGGGGTTCCGCGCACATTTCCCCGAAAAGTGCCACCTAAATT
GTAAGCGTTAATATTTTGTTAAAATTCGCGTTAAATTTTTGTTAAATCAGCTCATTTTTTAACCAATAGG
CCGAAATCGGCAAAATCCCTTATAAATCAAAAGAATAGACCGAGATAGGGT
[37 nt withheld, positions 5232-5268]
AAAGAACGTGGACTCCAACGTCAAAGG
[49 nt withheld, positions 5296-5344]
T
[91 nt withheld, positions 5346-5436]
G
[124 nt withheld, positions 5438-5561]
CCCATTCGCCATTCAGGCTGCGCAACTGTTGGGAAGGGCGATCGGTGCGGGCCTCTTCGCTA
